Addgene plasmid #229347: pXTK110 [Term_cat_PartType10]
Purpose: XanthoMoClo Golden Gate Part Plasmid for cloning, contains Term_cat_PartType10
Depositing lab: Michael Springer. Depositing organization: Harvard Medical School. Publication: XanthoMoClo horizontal line A Robust Modular Cloning Genetic Toolkit for the Genera Xanthobacter and Roseixanthobacter. Soltysiak MPM, Ory ALH, Lee AD, Christophersen CE, Jalihal AP, Springer M. ACS Synth Biol. 2025 Apr 18;14(4):1173-1190. doi: 10.1021/acssynbio.4c00806. Epub 2025 Mar 13. PubMed 40080684.
Backbone
  Vector backbone: pXTK
  Vector type: Bacterial Expression
Growth in bacteria
  Bacterial resistance: Ampicillin, 100 μg/mL
  Growth temperature: 37°C
  Growth strain: DH5alpha
  Copy number: Low Copy
Gene/Insert
  Gene/Insert name: cat Terminator (alt name: Term_cat_PartType10)
  Species: Synthetic
  Cloning method: Restriction Enzyme; 5′ cloning site unknown (unknown if destroyed)
Terms and licenses: Academic/Nonprofit Terms; Industry Terms: Not Available to Industry
How to cite: pXTK110 [Term_cat_PartType10] was a gift from Michael Springer (Addgene plasmid # 229347 ; http://n2t.net/addgene:229347 ; RRID:Addgene_229347)
