[The description below was written by a language model from this plasmid's Addgene catalogue record and pLannotate feature annotations shown in this document.]
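Description:
pXTK110 [Term_cat_PartType10] is a small (about 1.8 kb) Golden Gate part plasmid from the XanthoMoClo modular cloning toolkit, which was developed for genetic engineering of bacteria in the genera Xanthobacter and Roseixanthobacter. It is built on the pXTK backbone and catalogued as a bacterial expression vector, but it functions as a storage vector for a single standardized part rather than as an expression construct. It is propagated in E. coli under ampicillin selection. Resistance comes from a TEM-type bla beta-lactamase gene driven by its own AmpR promoter and followed by a bacteriophage fd transcriptional terminator. Replication relies on a ColE1/pMB1-family origin. The annotation software labels this origin as high copy, while the catalogue entry lists the plasmid as low copy, and the record does not resolve the difference.

The payload is a synthetic cat terminator, formatted as a "Part Type 10" module in the toolkit's assembly hierarchy. In modular cloning systems of this kind, each part type has a defined position, and parts are released by Type IIS restriction enzymes with compatible overhangs so they assemble in a fixed order into transcription units or larger vectors. A terminator part would stop transcription at the end of a cassette. The specific enzyme sites and overhangs are not stated, and the cloning sites are listed as unknown. The automated feature table does not annotate the cat terminator itself. Apart from the backbone elements, it finds only a short tet promoter fragment in the region between the origin and the bla cassette, so the insert's exact location is not documented in the record.
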