Features (pLannotate 1.2.2; 5 found; start..end, strand, type, name):
      1..589     +  rep_origin     ori: high-copy-number ColE1/pMB1/pBR322/pUC origin of replication
    704..719     -  promoter       tet promoter (fragment): E. coli promoter for tetracycline efflux protein gene
    774..865     +  promoter       AmpR promoter: bla
    866..1723    +  CDS            bla: BLAT_ECOLX - Experimental evidence at protein level: Swiss-Prot protein existence level 1. TEM-type are the most prevalent beta-lactamases in enterobacteria; they hydrolyze the beta-lactam bond in susceptible beta-lactam antibiotics, thus conferring resistance to penicillins and cephalosporins. TEM-3 and TEM-4 are capable of hydrolyzing cefotaxime and ceftazidime. TEM-5 is capable of hydrolyzing ceftazidime. TEM-6 is capable of hydrolyzing ceftazidime and aztreonam. TEM-8/CAZ-2, TEM- 16/CAZ-7 and TEM-24/CAZ-6 are markedly active against ceftazidime. IRT- 4 shows resistance to beta-lactamase in
   1730..1769    +  terminator     fd terminator: central terminator from bacteriophage fd (Otsuka and Kunisawa, 1982)
>Addgene plasmid #229347 | pXTK110 [Term_cat_PartType10] | addgene full sequence | sequence record 464830 | Addgene NGS Result
TTGAGATCCTTTTTTTCTGCGCGTAATCTGCTGCTTGCAAACAAAAAAACCACCGCTACCAGCGGTGGTT
TGTTTGCCGGATCAAGAGCTACCAACTCTTTTTCCGAAGGTAACTGGCTTCAGCAGAGCGCAGATACCAA
ATACTGTTCTTCTAGTGTAGCCGTAGTTAGGCCACCACTTCAAGAACTCTGTAGCACCGCCTACATACCT
CGCTCTGCTAATCCTGTTACCAGTGGCTGCTGCCAGTGGCGATAAGTCGTGTCTTACCGGGTTGGACTCA
AGACGATAGTTACCGGATAAGGCGCAGCGGTCGGGCTGAACGGGGGGTTCGTGCACACAGCCCAGCTTGG
AGCGAACGACCTACACCGAACTGAGATACCTACAGCGTGAGCTATGAGAAAGCGCCACGCTTCCCGAAGG
GAGAAAGGCGGACAGGTATCCGGTAAGCGGCAGGGTCGGAACAGGAGAGCGCACGAGGGAGCTTCCAGGG
GGAAACGCCTGGTATCTTTATAGTCCTGTCGGGTTTCGCCACCTCTGACTTGAGCGTCGATTTTTGTGAT
GCTCGTCAGGGGGGCGGAGCCTATGGAAAAACGCCAGCAACGCGAGTCGGTCTCTATCTTTTTTTTAAGG
CAGTTATTGGTGCCCTTAAACGCCTGGTTGCTACGCCTGAATAAGTGATAATAAGCGGATGAATGGCAGA
AATTCGATGATAAGCTGTCTACATGAGACCAGAGTAGCCCGCCTAATGAGCGGGCTTTTTTTTAATTCCC
CTATTTGTTTATTTTTCTAAATACATTCAAATATGTATCCGCTCATGAGACAATAACCCTGATAAATGCT
TCAATAATATTGAAAAAGGAAGAGTATGAGCATTCAGCATTTTCGTGTGGCGCTGATTCCGTTTTTTGCG
GCGTTTTGCCTGCCGGTGTTTGCGCATCCGGAAACCCTGGTGAAAGTGAAAGATGCGGAAGATCAACTGG
GTGCGCGCGTGGGCTATATTGAACTGGATCTGAACAGCGGCAAAATTCTGGAATCTTTTCGTCCGGAAGA
ACGTTTTCCGATGATGAGCACCTTTAAAGTGCTGCTGTGCGGTGCGGTTCTGAGCCGTGTGGATGCGGGC
CAGGAACAACTGGGCCGTCGTATTCATTATAGCCAGAACGATCTGGTGGAATATAGCCCGGTGACCGAAA
AACATCTGACCGATGGCATGACCGTGCGTGAACTGTGCAGCGCGGCGATTACCATGAGCGATAACACCGC
GGCGAACCTGCTGCTGACGACCATTGGCGGTCCGAAAGAACTGACCGCGTTTCTGCATAACATGGGCGAT
CATGTGACCCGTCTGGATCGTTGGGAACCGGAACTGAACGAAGCGATTCCGAACGATGAACGTGATACCA
CCATGCCGGCAGCAATGGCGACCACCCTGCGTAAACTGCTGACGGGTGAGCTGCTGACCCTGGCAAGCCG
CCAGCAACTGATTGATTGGATGGAAGCGGATAAAGTGGCGGGTCCGCTGCTGCGTAGCGCGCTGCCGGCT
GGCTGGTTTATTGCGGATAAAAGCGGTGCGGGCGAACGTGGCAGCCGTGGCATTATTGCGGCGCTGGGCC
CGGATGGTAAACCGAGCCGTATTGTGGTGATTTATACCACCGGCAGCCAGGCGACGATGGATGAACGTAA
CCGTCAGATTGCGGAAATTGGCGCGAGCCTGATTAAACATTGGTAAACCGATACAATTAAAGGCTCCTTT
TGGAGCCTTTTTTTTTGGACGACCCTTGTCAGATCAAAGGATCTTC
